>Addgene plasmid #22498 | U6+27-cxcr4 | addgene partial sequence | sequence record 28280 | 22498 with U6sponge-F
ATTTCTTGGCTTTATATATCTTGTGGAAAGGACGAAACACCGTGCTCGCTTCGGCAGCACATATACTAGT
CGACGCGGCCGCCTCGAGCCGGAAGTTTTCAGAAAGCTAACACCGGAAGTTTTCAGAAAGCTAACACCGG
AAGTTTTCAGAAAGCTAACACCGGAAGTTTTCAGAAAGCTAACACCGGATCGCGGGCCCGTTTAAACCCG
CTCTAGAGCGGACTTCGGTCCGCTTTTTACTAGGACCTGCAGGCATGCAAGCTTGGCACTGGCCGTCGTT
TTACAACGTCGTGACTGGGAAAACCCTGGCGTTACCCAACTTAATCGCCTTGCAGCACATCCCCCTTTCG
CCAGCTGGCGTAATAGCGAAGAGGCCCGCACCGATCGCCCTTCCCAACAGTTGCGCAGCCTGAATGGCGA
ATGGG
[124 nt withheld, positions 426-549]
C
[91 nt withheld, positions 551-641]
A
[49 nt withheld, positions 643-691]
CCTTTGACGTTGGAGTCCACGTTCTTT
[37 nt withheld, positions 719-755]
ACCCTATCTCGGTCTATTCTTTTGATTTA
