[The description below was written by a language model from this plasmid's Addgene catalogue record.]
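Description:
U6+27-cxcr4 is a mammalian expression plasmid built on the U6+27 backbone (about 5 kb), a vector type in which a U6 small nuclear RNA promoter drives RNA polymerase III transcription of short RNAs; the "+27" designation conventionally refers to retention of the first 27 nucleotides of U6 RNA, which helps stabilise the transcript. The plasmid is maintained at high copy in E. coli under ampicillin selection. The record does not name the origin of replication or any mammalian selection marker, and no feature table is available to confirm individual elements.

The insert, listed as "U6 CXCR4 control," is roughly 100 bp and sits between XhoI and ApaI sites, both of which remain intact so the cassette can be excised or swapped. According to the depositor comments, the U6 sponge format carries four binding sites, and the CXCR4 series uses bulged (imperfectly paired) sites that match an artificial CXCR4-directed small RNA rather than an endogenous microRNA. The same comment also mentions related Renilla luciferase reporters and a CMV-driven sponge, which appear to be companion constructs rather than parts of this plasmid.

The construct belongs to a set of microRNA "sponges," transcripts bearing tandem target sites that act as competitive inhibitors by soaking up small RNAs in mammalian cells. Because its sites are not aimed at a natural microRNA, it most plausibly serves as the Pol III-driven negative or specificity control alongside sponges against real microRNA families. The catalogue labels its purpose as an empty backbone, which is at odds with the listed insert; the record does not resolve this.
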