Addgene plasmid #22498: U6+27-cxcr4
Purpose: (Empty Backbone)
Depositing lab: Phil Sharp. Depositing organization: Massachusetts Institute of Technology. Publication: MicroRNA sponges: competitive inhibitors of small RNAs in mammalian cells. Ebert MS, Neilson JR, Sharp PA. Nat Methods. 2007 Sep . 4(9):721-6. 10.1038/nmeth1079 PubMed 17694064.
Backbone
  Vector backbone: U6+27
  Backbone size (bp): 5000
  Vector type: Mammalian Expression
Growth in bacteria
  Bacterial resistance: Ampicillin, 100 μg/mL
  Growth temperature: 37°C
  Growth strain: DH5alpha
  Copy number: High Copy
Gene/Insert
  Gene/Insert name: U6 CXCR4 control
  Insert size (bp): 100
  Cloning method: Restriction Enzyme; 5′ cloning site XhoI (not destroyed); 3′ cloning site ApaI (not destroyed)
  Sequencing primers: 5′ n/a
Terms and licenses: Academic/Nonprofit Terms; Industry Terms: Not Available to Industry
Depositor comments: CXCR4 bulged Renilla luciferase reporter, 7 sites or 1 site; CMV sponge, 7 sites; U6 sponge, 4 sites AAGUUUUCAGAAAGCUAACA
How to cite: U6+27-cxcr4 was a gift from Phil Sharp (Addgene plasmid # 22498 ; http://n2t.net/addgene:22498 ; RRID:Addgene_22498)
